>Addgene plasmid #172330 | pLV-REPORT(PGK/CMV) | addgene full sequence | sequence record 497743 | Addgene Long Read Sequencing Result
CGATAACCCTAATTCGATAGCATATGCTTCCCGTTGGGTAACATATGCTATTGAATTAGGGTTAGTCTGG
ATAGTATATACTACTACCCGGGAAGCATATGCTACCCGTTTAGGGTTCACCGGTGATGCCGGCCACGATG
CGTCCGGCGTAGAGGATCTAATGTGAGTTAGCTCACTCATTAGGCACCCCAGGCTTTACACTTTATGCTT
CCGGCTCGTATGTTGTGTGGAATTGTGAGCGGATAACAATTTCACACAGGAAACAGCTATGACCATGATT
ACGCCAAGCGCGCAATTAACCCTCACTAAAGGGAACAAAAGCTGGAGCTGCAAGCTTAATGTAGTCTTAT
GCAATACTCTTGTAGTCTTGCAACATGGTAACGATGAGTTAGCAACATGCCTTACAAGGAGAGAAAAAGC
ACCGTGCATGCCGATTGGTGGAAGTAAGGTGGTACGATCGTGCCTTATTAGGAAGGCAACAGACGGGTCT
GACATGGATTGGACGAACCACTGAATTGCCGCATTGCAGAGATATTGTATTTAAGTGCCTAGCTCGATAC
ATAAACGGGTCTCTCTGGTTAGACCAGATCTGAGCCTGGGAGCTCTCTGGCTAACTAGGGAACCCACTGC
TTAAGCCTCAATAAAGCTTGCCTTGAGTGCTTCAAGTAGTGTGTGCCCGTCTGTTGTGTGACTCTGGTAA
CTAGAGATCCCTCAGACCCTTTTAGTCAGTGTGGAAAATCTCTAGCAGTGGCGCCCGAACAGGGACTTGA
AAGCGAAAGGGAAACCAGAGGAGCTCTCTCGACGCAGGACTCGGCTTGCTGAAGCGCGCACGGCAAGAGG
CGAGGGGCGGCGACTGGTGAGTACGCCAAAAATTTTGACTAGCGGAGGCTAGAAGGAGAGAGATGGGTGC
GAGAGCGTCAGTATTAAGCGGGGGAGAATTAGATCGCGATGGGAAAAAATTCGGTTAAGGCCAGGGGGAA
AGAAAAAATATAAATTAAAACATATAGTATGGGCAAGCAGGGAGCTAGAACGATTCGCAGTTAATCCTGG
CCTGTTAGAAACATCAGAAGGCTGTAGACAAATACTGGGACAGCTACAACCATCCCTTCAGACAGGATCA
GAAGAACTTAGATCATTATATAATACAGTAGCAACCCTCTATTGTGTGCATCAAAGGATAGAGATAAAAG
ACACCAAGGAAGCTTTAGACAAGATAGAGGAAGAGCAAAACAAAAGTAAGACCACCGCACAGCAAGCGGC
CGCTGATCTTCAGACCTGGAGGAGGAGATATGAGGGACAATTGGAGAAGTGAATTATATAAATATAAAGT
AGTAAAAATTGAACCATTAGGAGTAGCACCCACCAAGGCAAAGAGAAGAGTGGTGCAGAGAGAAAAAAGA
GCAGTGGGAATAGGAGCTTTGTTCCTTGGGTTCTTGGGAGCAGCAGGAAGCACTATGGGCGCAGCGTCAA
TGACGCTGACGGTACAGGCCAGACAATTATTGTCTGGTATAGTGCAGCAGCAGAACAATTTGCTGAGGGC
TATTGAGGCGCAACAGCATCTGTTGCAACTCACAGTCTGGGGCATCAAGCAGCTCCAGGCAAGAATCCTG
GCTGTGGAAAGATACCTAAAGGATCAACAGCTCCTGGGGATTTGGGGTTGCTCTGGAAAACTCATTTGCA
CCACTGCTGTGCCTTGGAATGCTAGTTGGAGTAATAAATCTCTGGAACAGATTTGGAATCACACGACCTG
GATGGAGTGGGACAGAGAAATTAACAATTACACAAGCTTAATACACTCCTTAATTGAAGAATCGCAAAAC
CAGCAAGAAAAGAATGAACAAGAATTATTGGAATTAGATAAATGGGCAAGTTTGTGGAATTGGTTTAACA
TAACAAATTGGCTGTGGTATATAAAATTATTCATAATGATAGTAGGAGGCTTGGTAGGTTTAAGAATAGT
TTTTGCTGTACTTTCTATAGTGAATAGAGTTAGGCAGGGATATTCACCATTATCGTTTCAGACCCACCTC
CCAACCCCGAGGGGACCCGACAGGCCCGAAGGAATAGAAGAAGAAGGTGGAGAGAGAGACAGAGACAGAT
CCATTCGATTAGTGAACGGATCTCGACGGTATCGGTTTTAAAAGAAAAGGGGGGATTGGGGGGTACAGTG
CAGGGGAAAGAATAGTAGACATAATAGCAACAGACATACAAACTAAAGAATTACAAAAACAAATTACAAA
AATTCAAAATTTTATCGATTTCGAACCTAGGGTTTAAACGGCGCGCCAGCTTTAGGCGTGTACGGTGGGC
GCCTATAAAAGCAGAGCTCGTTTAGTGAACCGTCAGATCGCCTGGAGCAATTCCACAACACTTTTGTCTT
ATACCAACTTTCCGTACCACTTCCTACCCTCGTAAAGTCGACACCGGGGCCCAGATCTATCGATCGGCCG
GATATGGTGAGCAAGGGCGAGGAGGTCATCAAAGAGTTCATGCGCTTCAAGGTGCGCATGGAGGGCTCCA
TGAACGGCCACGAGTTCGAGATCGAGGGCGAGGGCGAGGGCCGCCCCTACGAGGGCACCCAGACCGCCAA
GCTGAAGGTGACCAAGGGCGGCCCCCTGCCCTTCGCCTGGGACATCCTGTCCCCCCAGTTCATGTACGGC
TCCAAGGCGTACGTGAAGCACCCCGCCGACATCCCCGATTACAAGAAGCTGTCCTTCCCCGAGGGCTTCA
AGTGGGAGCGCGTGATGAACTTCGAGGACGGCGGTCTGGTGACCGTGACCCAGGACTCCTCCCTGCAGGA
CGGCACGCTGATCTACAAGGTGAAGATGCGCGGCACCAACTTCCCCCCCGACGGCCCCGTAATGCAGAAG
AAGACCATGGGCTGGGAGGCCTCCACCGAGCGCCTGTACCCCCGCGACGGCGTGCTGAAGGGCGAGATCC
ACCAGGCCCTGAAGCTGAAGGACGGCGGCCACTACCTGGTGGAGTTCAAGACCATCTACATGGCCAAGAA
GCCCGTGCAACTGCCCGGCTACTACTACGTGGACACCAAGCTGGACATCACCTCCCACAACGAGGACTAC
ACCATCGTGGAACAGTACGAGCGCTCCGAGGGCCGCCACCACCTGTTCCTGTACGGCATGGACGAGCTGT
ACAAGGCCGTGGATCCAAAAAAGAAGAGAAAGGTAGATCCAAAAAAGAAGAGAAAGGTAGATCCAAAAAA
GAAGAGAAAGGTACACGGCGCCACGAAGCAAGCAGGAGATGTTGAAGAAAACCCCGGGCCTATGGCTTCG
TACCCCGGCCATCAACACGCGTCTGCGTTCGACCAGGCTGCGCGTTCTCGCGGCCATAGCAACCGACGTA
CGGCGTTGCGCCCTCGCCGGCAGCAAGAAGCCACGGAAGTCCGCCCGGAGCAGAAAATGCCCACGCTACT
GCGGGTTTATATAGACGGTCCCCACGGGATGGGGAAAACCACCACCACGCAACTGCTGGTGGCCCTGGGT
TCGCGCGACGATATCGTCTACGTACCCGAGCCGATGACTTACTGGCGGGTGCTGGGGGCTTCCGAGACAA
TCGCGAACATCTACACCACACAACACCGCCTCGACCAGGGTGAGATATCGGCCGGGGACGCGGCGGTGGT
AATGACAAGCGCCCAGATAACAATGGGCATGCCTTATGCCGTGACCGACGCCGTTCTGGCTCCTCATATC
GGGGGGGAGGCTGGGAGCTCACATGCCCCGCCCCCGGCCCTCACCCTCATCTTCGACCGCCATCCCATCG
CCGCCCTCCTGTGCTACCCGGCCGCGCGGTACCTTATGGGCAGCATGACCCCCCAGGCCGTGCTGGCGTT
CGTGGCCCTCATCCCGCCGACCTTGCCCGGCACCAACATCGTGCTTGGGGCCCTTCCGGAGGACAGACAC
ATCGACCGCCTGGCCAAACGCCAGCGCCCCGGCGAGCGGCTGGACCTGGCTATGCTGGCTGCGATTCGCC
GCGTTTACGGGCTACTTGCCAATACGGTGCGGTATCTGCAGTGCGGCGGGTCGTGGCGGGAGGACTGGGG
ACAGCTTTCGGGGACGGCCGTGCCGCCCCAGGGTGCCGAGCCCCAGAGCAACGCGGGCCCACGACCCCAT
ATCGGGGACACGTTATTTACCCTGTTTCGGGCCCCCGAGTTGCTGGCCCCCAACGGCGACCTGTATAACG
TGTTTGCCTGGGCCTTGGACGTCTTGGCCAAACGCCTCCGTTCCATGCACGTCTTTATCCTGGATTACGA
CCAATCGCCCGCCGGCTGCCGGGACGCCCTGCTGCAACTTACCTCCGGGATGGTCCAGACCCACGTCACC
ACCCCCGGCTCCATACCGACGATATGCGACCTGGCGCGCACGTTTGCCCGGGAGATGGGGGAGGCTAACG
AGGGCAGAGGAAGTCTTCTAACATGCGGTGACGTGGAGGAGAATCCCGGCCCTATGATTGAACAAGATGG
ATTGCACGCAGGTTCTCCGGCCGCTTGGGTGGAGAGGCTATTCGGCTATGACTGGGCACAACAGACAATC
GGCTGCTCTGATGCCGCCGTGTTCCGGCTGTCAGCGCAGGGGCGCCCGGTTCTTTTTGTCAAGACCGACC
TGTCCGGTGCCCTGAATGAACTGCAGGACGAGGCAGCGCGGCTATCGTGGCTGGCCACGACGGGCGTTCC
TTGCGCAGCTGTGCTCGACGTTGTCACTGAAGCGGGAAGGGACTGGCTGCTATTGGGCGAAGTGCCGGGG
CAGGATCTCCTGTCATCTCACCTTGCTCCTGCCGAGAAAGTATCCATCATGGCTGATGCAATGCGGCGGC
TGCATACGCTTGATCCGGCTACCTGCCCATTCGACCACCAAGCGAAACATCGCATCGAGCGAGCACGTAC
TCGGATGGAAGCCGGTCTTGTCGATCAGGATGATCTGGACGAAGAGCATCAGGGGCTCGCGCCAGCCGAA
CTGTTCGCCAGGCTCAAGGCGCGCATGCCCGACGGCGATGATCTCGTCGTGACCCATGGCGATGCCTGCT
TGCCGAATATCATGGTGGAAAATGGCCGCTTTTCTGGATTCATCGACTGTGGCCGGCTGGGTGTGGCGGA
CCGCTATCAGGACATAGCGTTGGCTACCCGTGATATTGCTGAAGAGCTTGGCGGCGAATGGGCTGACCGC
TTCCTCGTGCTTTACGGTATCGCCGCTCCCGATTCGCAGCGCATCGCCTTCTATCGCCTTCTTGACGAGT
TCTTCTGAAATTCTACCGGGTAGGGGAGGCGCTTTTCCCAAGGCAGTCTGGAGCATGCGCTTTAGCAGCC
CCGCTGGGCACTTGGCGCTACACAAGTGGCCTCTGGCCTCGCACACATTCCACATCCACCGGTAGGCGCC
AACCGGCTCCGTTCTTTGGTGGCCCCTTCGCGCCACCTTCTACTCCTCCCCTAGTCAGGAAGTTCCCCCC
CGCCCCGCAGCTCGCGTCGTGCAGGACGTGACAAATGGAAGTAGCACGTCTCACTAGTCTCGTGCAGATG
GACAGCACCGCTGAGCAATGGAAGCGGGTAGGCCTTTGGGGCAGCGGCCAATAGCAGCTTTGCTCCTTCG
CTTTCTGGGCTCAGGGGCGGGGCGGGCGCCCGAAGGTCCTCCGGAGGCCCGGCATTCTGCACGCTTCAAA
AGCGCACGTCTGCCGCGCTGTTCTCCTCTTCCTCATCTCCGGGCCTTTCGACCTGCATCTCGACGGATCG
GGAGATCTCCCGATCCCCTATGGTGCACTCTCAGTACAATCTGCTCTGATGCCGCATAGTTAAGCCAGTA
TCTGCTCCCTGCTTGTGTGTTGGAGGTCGCTGAGTAGTGCGCGAGCAAAATTTAAGCTACAACAAGGCAA
GGCTTGACCGACAATTGCATGAAGAATCTGCTTAGGGTTAGGCGTTTTGCGCTGCTTCGCGATGTACGGG
CCAGATATACGCGTTGACATTGATTATTGACTAGTTATTAATAGTAATCAATTACGGGGTCATTAGTTCA
TAGCCCATATATGGAGTTCCGCGTTACATAACTTACGGTAAATGGCCCGCCTGGCTGACCGCCCAACGAC
CCCCGCCCATTGACGTCAATAATGACGTATGTTCCCATAGTAACGCCAATAGGGACTTTCCATTGACGTC
AATGGGTGGAGTATTTACGGTAAACTGCCCACTTGGCAGTACATCAAGTGTATCATATGCCAAGTACGCC
CCCTATTGACGTCAATGACGGTAAATGGCCCGCCTGGCATTATGCCCAGTACATGACCTTATGGGACTTT
CCTACTTGGCAGTACATCTACGTATTAGTCATCGCTATTACCATGGTGATGCGGTTTTGGCAGTACATCA
ATGGGCGTGGATAGCGGTTTGACTCACGGGGATTTCCAAGTCTCCACCCCATTGACGTCAATGGGAGTTT
GTTTTGGCACCAAAATCAACGGGACTTTCCAAAATGTCGTAACAACTCCGCCCCATTGACGCAAATGGGC
GGTAGGCGTGTACGGTGGGAGGTCTATATAAGCAGAGCTCTCTGGCTAACTAGAGAACCCACTGCTTACT
GGCTTATCGAAATTAATACGACTCACTATAGGGAGACCCAAGCTGGCTAGTTAAGCTATCAACAAGTTTG
TACAAAAAAGCAGGCTTTAAAGGAACCAATTCAGTCGAGGTCGCCACCATGGTGCACGTGGATCCAAAAA
AGAAGAGAAAGGTAGATCCAAAAAAGAAGAGAAAGGTAGATCCAAAAAAGAAGAGAAAGGTACACGTGTC
CATGGTGAGCAAGGGCGAGGAGCTGTTCACCGGGGTGGTGCCCATCCTGGTCGAGCTGGACGGCGACGTA
AACGGCCACAAGTTCAGCGTGTCCGGCGAGGGCGAGGGCGATGCCACCTACGGCAAGCTGACCCTGAAGT
TCATCTGCACCACCGGCAAGCTGCCCGTGCCCTGGCCCACCCTCGTGACCACCCTGACCTACGGCGTGCA
GTGCTTCAGCCGCTACCCCGACCACATGAAGCAGCACGACTTCTTCAAGTCCGCCATGCCCGAAGGCTAC
GTCCAGGAGCGCACCATCTTCTTCAAGGACGACGGCAACTACAAGACCCGCGCCGAGGTGAAGTTCGAGG
GCGACACCCTGGTGAACCGCATCGAGCTGAAGGGCATCGACTTCAAGGAGGACGGCAACATCCTGGGGCA
CAAGCTGGAGTACAACTACAACAGCCACAACGTCTATATCATGGCCGACAAGCAGAAGAACGGCATCAAG
GTGAACTTCAAGATCCGCCACAACATCGAGGACGGCAGCGTGCAGCTCGCCGACCACTACCAGCAGAACA
CCCCCATCGGCGACGGCCCCGTGCTGCTGCCCGACAACCACTACCTGAGCACCCAGTCCGCCCTGAGCAA
AGACCCCAACGAGAAGCGCGATCACATGGTCCTGCTGGAGTTCGTGACCGCCGCCGGGATCACTCTCGGC
ATGGACGAGCTGTACAAGAAGCTTAGCCATGGCTTCCCGCCGGAGGTGGAGGAGCAGGATGATGGCACGC
TGCCCATGTCTTGTGCCCAGGAGAGCGGGATGGACCGTCACCCTGCAGCCTGTGCTTCTGCTAGGATCAA
TGTGCAGTGTACTAATTATGCTCTCTTGAAATTGGCTGGAGATGTTGAGAGCAACCCAGGTCCCATGAAA
AAGCCTGAACTCACCGCGACGTCTGTCGAGAAGTTTCTGATCGAAAAGTTCGACAGCGTCTCCGACCTGA
TGCAGCTCTCGGAGGGCGAAGAATCTCGTGCTTTCAGCTTCGATGTAGGAGGGCGTGGATATGTCCTGCG
GGTAAATAGCTGCGCCGATGGTTTCTACAAAGATCGTTATGTTTATCGGCACTTTGCATCGGCCGCGCTC
CCGATTCCGGAAGTGCTTGACATTGGGGAATTCAGCGAGAGCCTGACCTATTGCATCTCCCGCCGTGCAC
AGGGTGTCACGTTGCAAGACCTGCCTGAAACCGAACTGCCCGCTGTTCTGCAGCCGGTCGCGGAGGCCAT
GGATGCGATCGCTGCGGCCGATCTTAGCCAGACGAGCGGGTTCGGCCCATTCGGACCGCAAGGAATCGGT
CAATACACTACATGGCGTGATTTCATATGCGCGATTGCTGATCCCCATGTGTATCACTGGCAAACTGTGA
TGGACGACACCGTCAGTGCGTCCGTCGCGCAGGCTCTCGATGAGCTGATGCTTTGGGCCGAGGACTGCCC
CGAAGTCCGGCACCTCGTGCACGCGGATTTCGGCTCCAACAATGTCCTGACGGACAATGGCCGCATAACA
GCGGTCATTGACTGGAGCGAGGCGATGTTCGGGGATTCCCAATACGAGGTCGCCAACATCTTCTTCTGGA
GGCCGTGGTTGGCTTGTATGGAGCAGCAGACGCGCTACTTCGAGCGGAGGCATCCGGAGCTTGCAGGATC
GCCGCGGCTCCGGGCGTATATGCTCCGCATTGGTCTTGACCAACTCTATCAGAGCTTGGTTGACGGCAAT
TTCGATGATGCAGCTTGGGCGCAGGGTCGATGCGACGCAATCGTCCGATCCGGAGCCGGGACTGTCGGGC
GTACACAAATCGCCCGCAGAAGCGCGGCCGTCTGGACCGATGGCTGTGTAGAAGTACTCGCCGATAGTGG
AAACCGACGCCCCAGCACTCGTCCGAGGGCAAAGGAATAGGCTAGCCTAGTGCCATTTGTTCAGTGGTTC
GTAGGGCTTTCCCCCACTGTTTGGCTTTCAGTTATATGGATGATGTGGTATTGGGGGCCAAGTCTGTACA
GCATCTTGAGTCCCTTTTTACCGCTGTTACCAATTTTCTTTTGTCTTTGGGTATACATTTAAACCCTAAC
AAAACAAAGAGATGGGGTTACTCTCTAAATTTTATGGGTTATGTCATTGGATGTTATGGGTCCTTGCCAC
AAGAACACATCATACAAAAAATCAAAGAATGTTTTAGAAAACTTCCTATTAACAGGCCTATTGATTGGAA
AGTATGTCAACGAATTGTGGGTCTTTTGGGTTTTGCTGCCCCTTTTACACAATGTGGTTATCCTGCGTTG
ATGCCTTTGTATGCATGTATTCAATCTAAGCAGGCTTTCACTTTCTCGCCAACTTACAAGGCCTTTCTGT
GTAAACAATACCTGAACCTTTACCCCGTTGCCCGGCAACGGCCAGGTCTGTGCCAAGTGTTTGCTGACGC
AACCCCCACTGGCTGGGGCTTGGTCATGGGCCATCAGCGCATGCGTGGAACCTTTTCGGCTCCTCTGCCG
ATCCATACTGCGGAACTCCTAGCCGCTTGTTTTGCTCGCAGCAGGTCTGGAGCAAACATTATCGGGACTG
ATAACTCTGTTGTCCTATCCCGCAAATATACATCGTTTCCATGGCTGCTAGGCTGTGCTGCCAACTGGAT
CCTGCGCGGGACGTCCTTTGTTTACGTCCCGTCGGCGCTGAATCCTGCGGACGACCCTTCTCGGGGTCGC
TTGGGACTCTCTCGTCCCCTTCTCCGTCTGCCGTTCCGACCGACCACGGGGCGCACCTCTCTTTACGCGG
ACTCCCCGTCTGTGCCTTCTCATCTGCCGGACCGTGTGCACTTCGCTTCACCTCTGCACGTCGCATGGAG
ACCACCGTGAACGCCCACCAAATATTGCCCAAGGTCTTACATAAGAGGACTCTTGGACTCTCAGCAATGT
CAACGACCGACCTTGAGGCATACTTCAAAGACTGTTTGTTTAAAGACTGGGAGGAGTTGGGGGAGGAGAT
TAGGTTAAAGGTCTTTGTACTAGGAGGCTGTAGGCATAAATTGGTCTGCGCACCAGCACCATGGCGCAAT
CACTAGAGCGGGGTACCTTTAAGACCAATGACTTACAAGGCAGCTGTAGATCTTAGCCACTTTTTAAAAG
AAAAGGGGGGACTGGAAGGGCTAATTCACTCCCAACGAAGACAAGATCTGCTTTTTGCTTGTACTGGGTC
TCTCTGGTTAGACCAGATCTGAGCCTGGGAGCTCTCTGGCTAACTAGGGAACCCACTGCTTAAGCCTCAA
TAAAGCTTGCCTTGAGTGCTTCAAGTAGTGTGTGCCCGTCTGTTGTGTGACTCTGGTAACTAGAGATCCC
TCAGACCCTTTTAGTCAGTGTGGAAAATCTCTAGCAGTAGTAGTTCATGTCATCTTATTATTCAGTATTT
ATAACTTGCAAAGAAATGAATATCAGAGAGTGAGAGGAACTTGTTTATTGCAGCTTATAATGGTTACAAA
TAAAGCAATAGCATCACAAATTTCACAAATAAAGCATTTTTTTCACTGCATTCTAGTTGTGGTTTGTCCA
AACTCATCAATGTATCTTATCATGTCTGGCTCTAGCTATCCCGCCCCTAACTCCGCCCATCCCGCCCCTA
ACTCCGCCCAGTTCCGCCCATTCTCCGCCCCATGGCTGACTAATTTTTTTTATTTATGCAGAGGCCGAGG
CCGGATCCCTTGAGTGGCTTTCATCCTGGAGCAGACTTTGCAGTCTGTGGACTGCAACACAACATTGCCT
TTATGTGTAACTCTTGGCTGAAGCTCTTACACCAATGCTGGGGGACATGTACCTCCCAGGGGCCCAGGAA
GACTACGGGAGGCTACACCAACGTCAATCAGAGGGGCCTGTGTAGCTACCGATAAGCGGACCCTCAAGAG
GGCATTAGCAATAGTGTTTATAAGGCCCCCTTGTTAATTCTTGAAGACGAAAGGGCCTCGTGATACGCCT
ATTTTTATAGGTTAATGTCATGATAATAATGGTTTCTTAGACGTCAGGTGGCACTTTTCGGGGAAATGTG
CGCGGAACCCCTATTTGTTTATTTTTCTAAATACATTCAAATATGTATCCGCTCATGAGACAATAACCCT
GATAAATGCTTCAATAATATTGAAAAAGGAAGAGTATGAGTATTCAACATTTCCGTGTCGCCCTTATTCC
CTTTTTTGCGGCATTTTGCCTTCCTGTTTTTGCTCACCCAGAAACGCTGGTGAAAGTAAAAGATGCTGAA
GATCAGTTGGGTGCACGAGTGGGTTACATCGAACTGGATCTCAACAGCGGTAAGATCCTTGAGAGTTTTC
GCCCCGAAGAACGTTTTCCAATGATGAGCACTTTTAAAGTTCTGCTATGTGGCGCGGTATTATCCCGTGT
TGACGCCGGGCAAGAGCAACTCGGTCGCCGCATACACTATTCTCAGAATGACTTGGTTGAGTACTCACCA
GTCACAGAAAAGCATCTTACGGATGGCATGACAGTAAGAGAATTATGCAGTGCTGCCATAACCATGAGTG
ATAACACTGCGGCCAACTTACTTCTGACAACGATCGGAGGACCGAAGGAGCTAACCGCTTTTTTGCACAA
CATGGGGGATCATGTAACTCGCCTTGATCGTTGGGAACCGGAGCTGAATGAAGCCATACCAAACGACGAG
CGTGACACCACGATGCCTGCAGCAATGGCAACAACGTTGCGCAAACTATTAACTGGCGAACTACTTACTC
TAGCTTCCCGGCAACAATTAATAGACTGGATGGAGGCGGATAAAGTTGCAGGACCACTTCTGCGCTCGGC
CCTTCCGGCTGGCTGGTTTATTGCTGATAAATCTGGAGCCGGTGAGCGTGGGTCTCGCGGTATCATTGCA
GCACTGGGGCCAGATGGTAAGCCCTCCCGTATCGTAGTTATCTACACGACGGGGAGTCAGGCAACTATGG
ATGAACGAAATAGACAGATCGCTGAGATAGGTGCCTCACTGATTAAGCATTGGTAACTGTCAGACCAAGT
TTACTCATATATACTTTAGATTGATTTAAAACTTCATTTTTAATTTAAAAGGATCTAGGTGAAGATCCTT
TTTGATAATCTCATGACCAAAATCCCTTAACGTGAGTTTTCGTTCCACTGAGCGTCAGACCCCGTAGAAA
AGATCAAAGGATCTTCTTGAGATCCTTTTTTTCTGCGCGTAATCTGCTGCTTGCAAACAAAAAAACCACC
GCTACCAGCGGTGGTTTGTTTGCCGGATCAAGAGCTACCAACTCTTTTTCCGAAGGTAACTGGCTTCAGC
AGAGCGCAGATACCAAATACTGTCCTTCTAGTGTAGCCGTAGTTAGGCCACCACTTCAAGAACTCTGTAG
CACCGCCTACATACCTCGCTCTGCTAATCCTGTTACCAGTGGCTGCTGCCAGTGGCGATAAGTCGTGTCT
TACCGGGTTGGACTCAAGACGATAGTTACCGGATAAGGCGCAGCGGTCGGGCTGAACGGGGGGTTCGTGC
ACACAGCCCAGCTTGGAGCGAACGACCTACACCGAACTGAGATACCTACAGCGTGAGCTATGAGAAAGCG
CCACGCTTCCCGAAGGGAGAAAGGCGGACAGGTATCCGGTAAGCGGCAGGGTCGGAACAGGAGAGCGCAC
GAGGGAGCTTCCAGGGGGAAACGCCTGGTATCTTTATAGTCCTGTCGGGTTTCGCCACCTCTGACTTGAG
CGTCGATTTTTGTGATGCTCGTCAGGGGGGCGGAGCCTATGGAAAAACGCCAGCAACGCGGCCTTTTTAC
GGTTCCTGGCCTTTTGCTGGCCTTGAAGCTGTCCCTGATGGTCGTCATCTACCTGCCTGGACAGCATGGC
CTGCAACGCGGGCATCCCGATGCCGCCGGAAGCGAGAAGAATCATAATGGGGAAGGCCATCCAGCCTCGC
GTCG
Features (pLannotate 1.2.2; 46 found; start..end, strand, type, name):
      4..110     +  rep_origin     mini-oriP (fragment): internally truncated variant of the Epstein-Barr virus oriP replication origin (Tanaka et al., 1999)
    120..158     -  CDS            TcR (fragment): tetracycline efflux protein; tet; confers resistance to tetracycline
    159..180     +  protein_bind   CAP binding site: CAP binding activates transcription in the presence of cAMP. E. coli catabolite activator protein
    195..225     +  promoter       lac promoter: promoter for the E. coli lac operon
    229..251     +  protein_bind   lac operator (fragment): The lac repressor binds to the lac operator to inhibit transcription in E. coli. This inhibition can be relieved by adding lactose or isopropyl-β-D-thiogalactopyranoside (IPTG). lac repressor encoded by lacI
    294..312     +  promoter       T3 promoter: promoter for bacteriophage T3 RNA polymerase
    340..566     +  promoter       RSV promoter: Rous sarcoma virus enhancer/promoter
    567..747     +  LTR            5' LTR (truncated): truncated 5' long terminal repeat (LTR) from HIV-1
    794..919     +  misc_feature   HIV-1 Ψ: packaging signal of human immunodeficiency virus type 1
    903..1266    +  CDS            HIV-1 gag (fragment): gag protein from human immunodeficiency virus 1; gag
   1412..1645    +  misc_feature   RRE: The Rev response element (RRE) of HIV-1 allows for Rev-dependent mRNA export from the nucleus to the cytoplasm.
   2022..2122    +  CDS            Rev (fragment): human immunodeficiency virus 1 (HIV-1) Rev protein; rev; enhances nuclear export of unspliced and incompletely spliced viral mRNAs
   2136..2253    +  misc_feature   cPPT/CTS: central polypurine tract and central termination sequence of HIV-1
   2288..2416    +  promoter       TRE3G promoter (fragment): 3rd-generation Tet-responsive promoter that can be activated by binding of Tet-On® 3G
   2454..3155    +  CDS            dTomato: dTomato is a basic (constitutively fluorescent) orange fluorescent protein published in 2004, derived from Discosoma sp.. It is reported to be a somewhat slowly-maturing dimer with low acid sensitivity.
   3165..3185    +  CDS            SV40 NLS: nuclear localization signal of SV40 (simian virus 40) large T antigen
   3189..3209    +  CDS            SV40 NLS: nuclear localization signal of SV40 (simian virus 40) large T antigen
   3213..3233    +  CDS            SV40 NLS: nuclear localization signal of SV40 (simian virus 40) large T antigen
   3282..4409    +  CDS            HSV TK: herpes simplex virus thymidine kinase confers sensitivity to nucleoside analogs such as acyclovir or ganciclovir
   4464..5258    +  CDS            NeoR/KanR: aminoglycoside phosphotransferase from Tn5; aph(3')-II (or nptII); confers resistance to neomycin, kanamycin, and G418 (Geneticin®)
   5268..5614    +  promoter       PGK promoter (fragment): mouse phosphoglycerate kinase 1 promoter
   5607..5720    +  promoter       PGK promoter (fragment): mouse phosphoglycerate kinase 1 promoter
   5759..5811    -  misc_feature   bom (fragment): basis of mobility region from pBR322
   5966..6345    +  enhancer       CMV enhancer: human cytomegalovirus immediate early enhancer
   6346..6549    +  promoter       CMV promoter: human cytomegalovirus (CMV) immediate early promoter
   6545..6578    +  LTR            5' LTR (truncated) (fragment): truncated 5' long terminal repeat (LTR) from HIV-1
   6594..6612    +  promoter       T7 promoter: promoter for bacteriophage T7 RNA polymerase
   6642..6666    +  protein_bind   attB1: mutant version of attB; recombination site for the Gateway® BP reaction BP Clonase™
   6714..6734    +  CDS            SV40 NLS: nuclear localization signal of SV40 (simian virus 40) large T antigen
   6738..6758    +  CDS            SV40 NLS: nuclear localization signal of SV40 (simian virus 40) large T antigen
   6762..6782    +  CDS            SV40 NLS: nuclear localization signal of SV40 (simian virus 40) large T antigen
   6792..7508    +  CDS            EGFP: EGFP is a basic (constitutively fluorescent) green fluorescent protein published in 1996, derived from Aequorea victoria. It is reported to be a rapidly-maturing weak dimer with moderate acid sensitivity.
   7491..7634    +  CDS            Odc1 (fragment): DCOR_MOUSE - Also known as Odc. Experimental evidence at protein level: Swiss-Prot protein existence level 1. Catalyzes the first and rate-limiting step of polyamine biosynthesis that converts ornithine into putrescine, which is the precursor for the polyamines, spermidine and spermine. Polyamines are essential for cell proliferation and are implicated in cellular processes, ranging from DNA replication to apoptosis. From Mus musculus (Mouse).
   7635..7694    +  CDS            E2A: 2A peptide from equine rhinitis A virus polyprotein Eukaryotic ribosomes fail to insert a peptide bond between the Gly and Pro residues, yielding separate polypeptides.
   7695..8720    +  CDS            HygR: aminoglycoside phosphotransferase from E. coli; aph(4)-Ia; confers resistance to hygromycin
   8727..8882    +  CDS            HBsAg (S) (fragment): major/small (S) envelope protein of hepatitis B virus hepatitis B surface antigen
   9197..9455    +  ncRNA          HBV PRE 1151-1410: Accession: RF02816 - Hepatitis B virus post-transcriptional regulatory element 1151-1410
   9421..9861    +  CDS            X: X_HBVD3 - Experimental evidence at protein level: Swiss-Prot protein existence level 1. Multifunctional protein that plays a role in silencing host antiviral defenses and promoting viral transcription. Does not seem to be essential for HBV infection. May be directly involved in development of cirrhosis and liver cancer (hepatocellular carcinoma). Most of cytosolic activities involve modulation of cytosolic calcium. The effect on apoptosis is controversial depending on the cell types in which the studies have been conducted. May induce apoptosis by localizing in mitochondria and causing loss of
   9883..9951    +  CDS            nef (fragment): NEF_HV1Z2 - Experimental evidence at protein level: Swiss-Prot protein existence level 1. Extracellular Nef protein targets CD4(+) T-lymphocytes for apoptosis by interacting with CXCR4 surface receptors. From Human immunodeficiency virus type 1 group M subtype D (isolate Z2/CDC-Z34) (HIV-1).
   9953..10186   +  LTR            3' LTR (ΔU3): self-inactivating 3' long terminal repeat (LTR) from HIV-1
  10258..10379   +  polyA_signal   SV40 poly(A) signal: SV40 polyadenylation signal
  10399..10503   +  promoter       SV40 promoter (fragment): SV40 early promoter
  10851..10955   +  promoter       AmpR promoter: bla
  10956..11816   +  CDS            AmpR: β-lactamase; bla; confers resistance to ampicillin, carbenicillin, and related antibiotics
  11987..12575   +  rep_origin     ori: high-copy-number ColE1/pMB1/pBR322/pUC origin of replication
  12621..3       -  CDS            TcR (fragment) (across the origin): tetracycline efflux protein; tet; confers resistance to tetracycline
