[The description below was written by a language model from this plasmid's Addgene catalogue record and pLannotate feature annotations shown in this document.]
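Description:
pLV-REPORT(PGK/CMV) is a third-generation-style, self-inactivating HIV-1 lentiviral reporter plasmid of about 12.7 kb, built on the pLV backbone for delivery into and stable integration in mammalian cells. It is propagated in E. coli through a high-copy ColE1/pUC origin with ampicillin selection. The viral genome is transcribed from an RSV promoter fused to a truncated 5' LTR and carries the Ψ packaging signal, RRE and cPPT/CTS. It ends in a ΔU3 3' LTR followed by an SV40 poly(A) signal. A hepatitis B virus post-transcriptional regulatory element is annotated upstream of the 3' LTR, a position where such elements typically enhance transcript export and expression.

The payload consists of two tandem cassettes. The first is a minimal promoter, annotated as a fragment of the TRE3G promoter, driving a nuclear Tomato with three C-terminal SV40 NLS copies. The record calls this protein monomeric, while the annotation matches it to dTomato. It is linked by 2A peptides to HSV thymidine kinase and NeoR, so reporter activation yields red nuclear fluorescence, G418 resistance and sensitivity to nucleoside analogues such as ganciclovir. This allows both positive and negative selection. No response elements are listed, which suggests the plasmid is a base vector into which transcription factor binding sites would be placed upstream of the minimal promoter.

The second cassette uses a composite PGK/CMV promoter to express constitutively a nuclear, destabilised EGFP. This d2eGFP has three N-terminal NLS copies and a mouse ornithine decarboxylase degradation domain, and is joined through E2A to hygromycin resistance. It provides an internal normalisation signal and a means of selecting transduced cells. The construct belongs to the dFLASH dual-fluorescent system for live-cell, high-content measurement of transcription factor activity.
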