Addgene plasmid #172330: pLV-REPORT(PGK/CMV)
Purpose: LV REPORT containing minimal promoter driving monomeric nuclear Tomato 2a HSVtk 2a Neo followed by an PGK/CMV promoter driving nuclear d2eGFP E2A Hygromycin
Depositing lab: David Bersten. Depositing organization: Adelaide University. Publication: dFLASH; dual FLuorescent transcription factor Activity Sensor for Histone integrated live-cell reporting and high-content screening. Allen TP, Roennfeldt AE, Reckdharajkumar M, Liu M, Quinn RJ, Russell DL, Peet DJ, Whitelaw ML, Bersten DC. bioRxiv 2023.11.21.568191 10.1101/2023.11.21.568191.
Backbone
  Vector backbone: pLV
  Backbone size w/o insert (bp): 8000
  Total vector size (bp): 12760
  Vector type: Mammalian Expression, Lentiviral, Synthetic Biology
  Selectable markers: Neomycin (select with G418), Hygromycin ; HSVtk
Growth in bacteria
  Bacterial resistance: Ampicillin, 100 μg/mL
  Growth temperature: 37°C
  Growth strain: NEB Stable
  Copy number: High Copy
Gene/Insert 1
  Gene/Insert name: monomeric nuclear Tomato
  Tag / fusion protein: 3x SV40 NLS (C terminal on insert)
Gene/Insert 2
  Gene/Insert name: d2eGFP
  Promoter: PGK/CMV
  Tag / fusion protein: 3x SV40 NLS (N terminal on insert)
  Cloning method: Unknown
  Sequencing primers: 5′ n/a
Gene/Insert 3
  Gene/Insert name: HygR (alt names: hygromycin B phosphotransferase; hph)
Terms and licenses: Academic/Nonprofit Terms; Industry Terms: Not Available to Industry
Depositor comments: Our lab uses DH5alpha cells for growth, and recombination is generally not a problem with this lenti backbone. Use NEBstable or similar strains if recombination observed. Please visit https://www.biorxiv.org/content/10.1101/2023.11.21.568191v2 for bioRxiv preprint.
How to cite: pLV-REPORT(PGK/CMV) was a gift from David Bersten (Addgene plasmid # 172330 ; http://n2t.net/addgene:172330 ; RRID:Addgene_172330)
